Addgene plasmid #100434: pCMV_mEm_4GS_LF82_320
Purpose: Mammalian expression of E. coli LF82_320 CDS fused to mEmerald
Depositing lab: Alan Huett. Depositing organization: University of Nottingham. Publication: A multi-phenotypic imaging screen to identify bacterial effectors by exogenous expression in a HeLa cell line. Collins A, Huett A. Sci Data. 2018 May 15;5:180081. doi: 10.1038/sdata.2018.81. PubMed 29762554.
Backbone
  Vector backbone: pCMV
  Backbone size w/o insert (bp): 4502
  Vector type: Mammalian Expression
Growth in bacteria
  Bacterial resistance: Ampicillin, 100 μg/mL
  Growth temperature: 37°C
  Growth strain: XL1 Blue
  Copy number: High Copy
Gene/Insert
  Gene/Insert name: LF82_320
  Insert size (bp): 753
  Promoter: CMV
  Tag / fusion protein: mEmerald (N terminal on backbone)
  Cloning method: Ligation Independent Cloning
  Sequencing primers: 5′ ACTTCTGCTCTAAAAGCTGCGG; 3′ CACTGCATTCTAGTTGTGGTTTGTC
Terms and licenses: Academic/Nonprofit Terms; Industry Terms: Not Available to Industry
How to cite: pCMV_mEm_4GS_LF82_320 was a gift from Alan Huett (Addgene plasmid # 100434 ; http://n2t.net/addgene:100434 ; RRID:Addgene_100434)
