[The description below was written by a language model from this plasmid's Addgene catalogue record and pLannotate feature annotations shown in this document.]
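Description:
pCMV_mEm_4GS_LF82_320 is a mammalian expression plasmid built on a pUC-type pCMV backbone. It drives production of the Escherichia coli LF82_320 coding sequence as a fusion to the green fluorescent protein mEmerald. The sequenced record is 5,255 nt, matching the catalogue figures of a 4,502 bp backbone plus a 753 bp insert. In bacteria the plasmid is maintained by a high-copy ColE1/pUC origin and selected through the β-lactamase (AmpR) gene under its own promoter. The remaining bacterial annotations are vestiges of the parental cloning vector with no role in the expression cassette: fragments of lacZα, the pUC multiple cloning site, lacI, rop and bom, plus the lac promoter, operator and CAP site.

The expression unit consists of the human cytomegalovirus immediate-early enhancer and promoter, followed by a modified SV40 intron that supplies splice donor and acceptor sites to aid transcript processing. Next comes the mEmerald open reading frame, and an SV40 polyadenylation signal closes the unit. The bacterial insert is not separately annotated in the feature table. However, the unannotated interval between mEmerald and the poly(A) signal is large enough for the 753 bp LF82_320 sequence, which fits the catalogue statement that mEmerald is an N-terminal tag carried on the backbone. The "4GS" in the name suggests a glycine-serine linker between tag and insert, though the record does not define it. The insert was introduced by ligation-independent cloning. No mammalian selection marker is annotated, so the plasmid appears suited to transient transfection. The associated publication describes a multi-phenotypic imaging screen in HeLa cells, in which candidate bacterial effectors are expressed exogenously and their localisation and cellular effects are followed by fluorescence.
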