Features (pLannotate 1.2.2; 16 found; start..end, strand, type, name):
     32..187     -  CDS            lacZα (fragment): LacZα fragment of β-galactosidase; lacZ fragment
    193..213     -  misc_feature   MCS (fragment): pUC18/19 multiple cloning site
    212..515     +  enhancer       CMV enhancer: human cytomegalovirus immediate early enhancer
    516..719     +  promoter       CMV promoter: human cytomegalovirus (CMV) immediate early promoter
    857..953     +  intron         SV40 intron: modified SV40 intron with splice donor and acceptor sites
   1014..1730    +  CDS            mEmerald: mEmerald is a basic (constitutively fluorescent) green fluorescent protein published in 1998, derived from Aequorea victoria. It is reported to be a very rapidly-maturing monomer with moderate acid sensitivity.
   2579..2713    -  polyA_signal   SV40 poly(A) signal: SV40 polyadenylation signal
   2848..2864    -  protein_bind   lac operator: The lac repressor binds to the lac operator to inhibit transcription in E. coli. This inhibition can be relieved by adding lactose or isopropyl-β-D-thiogalactopyranoside (IPTG). lac repressor encoded by lacI
   2872..2902    -  promoter       lac promoter: promoter for the E. coli lac operon
   2917..2938    -  protein_bind   CAP binding site: CAP binding activates transcription in the presence of cAMP. E. coli catabolite activator protein
   2951..3043    -  CDS            lacI (fragment): lac repressor; lacI; The lac repressor binds to the lac operator to inhibit transcription in E. coli. This inhibition can be relieved by adding lactose or isopropyl-β-D-thiogalactopyranoside (IPTG).
   3226..3814    -  rep_origin     ori: high-copy-number ColE1/pMB1/pBR322/pUC origin of replication
   3985..4845    -  CDS            AmpR: β-lactamase; bla; confers resistance to ampicillin, carbenicillin, and related antibiotics
   4846..4950    -  promoter       AmpR promoter: bla
   5045..5080    +  CDS            rop (fragment): Rop protein, which maintains plasmids at low copy number; rop
   5182..26      +  misc_feature   bom (fragment) (across the origin): basis of mobility region from pBR322
>Addgene plasmid #100434 | pCMV_mEm_4GS_LF82_320 | addgene full sequence | sequence record 210150 | Addgene NGS Result
GCGTAAGGAGAAAATACCGCATCAGGCGCCATTCGCCATTCAGGCTGCGCAACTGTTGGGAAGGGCGATC
GGTGCGGGCCTCTTCGCTATTACGCCAGCTGGCGAAAGGGGGATGTGCTGCAAGGCGATTAAGTTGGGTA
ACGCCAGGGTTTTCCCAGTCACGACGTTGTAAAACGACGGCCAGTGAGTTCGAGCTTGCATGCCTGCAGG
TCGTTACATAACTTACGGTAAATGGCCCGCCTGGCTGACCGCCCAACGACCCCCGCCCATTGACGTCAAT
AATGACGTATGTTCCCATAGTAACGCCAATAGGGACTTTCCATTGACGTCAATGGGTGGAGTATTTACGG
TAAACTGCCCACTTGGCAGTACATCAAGTGTATCATATGCCAAGTACGCCCCCTATTGACGTCAATGACG
GTAAATGGCCCGCCTGGCATTATGCCCAGTACATGACCTTATGGGACTTTCCTACTTGGCAGTACATCTA
CGTATTAGTCATCGCTATTACCATGGTGATGCGGTTTTGGCAGTACATCAATGGGCGTGGATAGCGGTTT
GACTCACGGGGATTTCCAAGTCTCCACCCCATTGACGTCAATGGGAGTTTGTTTTGGCACCAAAATCAAC
GGGACTTTCCAAAATGTCGTAACAACTCCGCCCCATTGACGCAAATGGGCGGTAGGCGTGTACGGTGGGA
GGTCTATATAAGCAGAGCTCGTTTAGTGAACCGTCAGATCGCCTGGAGACGCCATCCACGCTGTTTTGAC
CTCCATAGAAGACACCGGGACCGATCCAGCCTCCGGACTCTAGAGGATCCGGTACTAGAGGAACTGAAAA
ACCAGAAAGTTAACTGGTAAGTTTAGTCTTTTTGTCTTTTATTTCAGGTCCCGGATCCGGTGGTGGTGCA
AATCAAAGAACTGCTCCTCAGTGGATGTTGCCTTTACTTCTAGGCCTGTACGGAAGTGTTACTTCTGCTC
TAAAAGCTGCGGAATTGTACCCGCGGGCCCACCATGGTGAGCAAGGGCGAGGAGCTGTTCACCGGGGTGG
TGCCCATCCTGGTCGAGCTGGACGGCGACGTAAACGGCCACAAGTTCAGCGTGTCCGGCGAGGGCGAGGG
CGATGCCACCTACGGCAAGCTGACCCTGAAGTTCATCTGCACCACCGGCAAGCTGCCCGTGCCCTGGCCC
ACCCTCGTGACCACCTTGACCTACGGCGTGCAGTGCTTCGCCCGCTACCCCGACCACATGAAGCAGCACG
ACTTCTTCAAGTCCGCCATGCCCGAAGGCTACGTCCAGGAGCGCACCATCTTCTTCAAGGACGACGGCAA
CTACAAGACCCGCGCCGAGGTGAAGTTCGAGGGCGACACCCTGGTGAACCGCATCGAGCTGAAGGGCATC
GACTTCAAGGAGGACGGCAACATCCTGGGGCACAAGCTGGAGTACAACTACAACAGCCACAAGGTCTATA
TCACCGCCGACAAGCAGAAGAACGGCATCAAGGTGAACTTCAAGACCCGCCACAACATCGAGGACGGCAG
CGTGCAGCTCGCCGACCACTACCAGCAGAACACCCCCATCGGCGACGGCCCCGTGCTGCTGCCCGACAAC
CACTACCTGAGCACCCAGTCCAAGCTGAGCAAAGACCCCAACGAGAAGCGCGATCACATGGTCCTGCTGG
AGTTCGTGACCGCCGCCGGGATCACTCTCGGCATGGACGAGCTGTACAAGCGAATTGGTGGAGGGGGCGG
TTCCGGTGGCGGAGGTTCCCGAATTCGTCGACGGAGATCTGATATGAGTAATTTTGCAGGTAAAGTGGTT
TTAGTTACCGGAGGTGCTCACGGTATTGGCAAAGGGATAGCTAAACAATTTGCTGATCGTGGTGCACATA
CTGTTATTGTTGACTATAACGAAGAGAACGGCAAGGCCACTGCAGCAGAGTTAACTTTTGGCGATGTTAA
ATCGCTGTTTGTTAAAACAGATGTCTCCGATCCACAGGCATTAGTCGATGTACGGGAAAAGGTAATTGCT
ACCTTTGGTCGTATTGATGTGTTGATATTAAATGCCGGTGTGGCATTTGCCAATAAAGTTAATAATATTT
CTTTTGAGGAATGGAATAAGACTATCGCAATTAACTTATCAGGATTATTTAATACCGTTAAGGCGTTTTA
TGATGATTTCCTGACAAATAAGGGATCTATTGTTTATATCTCATCGGGATCAGCGCTTTCGGGGACTGGG
GGCGGTGTGAGTTATCCTGCCAGCAAAGCGGGAGGTGAAGGGTTGATTCGCGGTCTGGCAAAGGAGTTAG
GACCAAAAGGCGTCAATGTTAATGCGATCGCTCCTCGCTTAATAGACACCGGAGAGATGATGCGGGTCAA
TTATCCAACACAAGCCGATTTAGACGCTGTCCTGGAAAAAATACCCGTCCGTCGTCTGGGGACTATCGAT
GATGTGGCTAACCTGGCAATATTTTTGGCGGATAAAGATAACTCTTATATTCAGGGACAAACCATTTTAA
TGGATGGTGGCCGGACTATTGCTTGAATCGGTACCCTCGAGAAGCTTGCGGCCGCGGGGATCCAGACATG
ATAAGATACATTGATGAGTTTGGACAAACCACAACTAGAATGCAGTGAAAAAAATGCTTTATTTGTGAAA
TTTGTGATGCTATTGCTTTATTTGTAACCATTATAAGCTGCAATAAACAAGTTAACAACAACAATTGCAT
TCATTTTATGTTTCAGGTTCAGGGGGAGGTGTGGGAGGTTTTTTCGGATCCTCTAGAGTCGATCTGCAGG
CATGCTAGCTTGGCGTAATCATGGTCATAGCTGTTTCCTGTGTGAAATTGTTATCCGCTCACAATTCCAC
ACAACATACGAGCCGGAAGCATAAAGTGTAAAGCCTGGGGTGCCTAATGAGTGAGCTAACTCACATTAAT
TGCGTTGCGCTCACTGCCCGCTTTCCAGTCGGGAAACCTGTCGTGCCAGCTGCATTAATGAATCGGCCAA
CGCGCGGGGAGAGGCGGTTTGCGTATTGGGCGCTCTTCCGCTTCCTCGCTCACTGACTCGCTGCGCTCGG
TCGTTCGGCTGCGGCGAGCGGTATCAGCTCACTCAAAGGCGGTAATACGGTTATCCACAGAATCAGGGGA
TAACGCAGGAAAGAACATGTGAGCAAAAGGCCAGCAAAAGGCCAGGAACCGTAAAAAGGCCGCGTTGCTG
GCGTTTTTCCATAGGCTCCGCCCCCCTGACGAGCATCACAAAAATCGACGCTCAAGTCAGAGGTGGCGAA
ACCCGACAGGACTATAAAGATACCAGGCGTTTCCCCCTGGAAGCTCCCTCGTGCGCTCTCCTGTTCCGAC
CCTGCCGCTTACCGGATACCTGTCCGCCTTTCTCCCTTCGGGAAGCGTGGCGCTTTCTCATAGCTCACGC
TGTAGGTATCTCAGTTCGGTGTAGGTCGTTCGCTCCAAGCTGGGCTGTGTGCACGAACCCCCCGTTCAGC
CCGACCGCTGCGCCTTATCCGGTAACTATCGTCTTGAGTCCAACCCGGTAAGACACGACTTATCGCCACT
GGCAGCAGCCACTGGTAACAGGATTAGCAGAGCGAGGTATGTAGGCGGTGCTACAGAGTTCTTGAAGTGG
TGGCCTAACTACGGCTACACTAGAAGAACAGTATTTGGTATCTGCGCTCTGCTGAAGCCAGTTACCTTCG
GAAAAAGAGTTGGTAGCTCTTGATCCGGCAAACAAACCACCGCTGGTAGCGGTGGTTTTTTTGTTTGCAA
GCAGCAGATTACGCGCAGAAAAAAAGGATCTCAAGAAGATCCTTTGATCTTTTCTACGGGGTCTGACGCT
CAGTGGAACGAAAACTCACGTTAAGGGATTTTGGTCATGAGATTATCAAAAAGGATCTTCACCTAGATCC
TTTTAAATTAAAAATGAAGTTTTAAATCAATCTAAAGTATATATGAGTAAACTTGGTCTGACAGTTACCA
ATGCTTAATCAGTGAGGCACCTATCTCAGCGATCTGTCTATTTCGTTCATCCATAGTTGCCTGACTCCCC
GTCGTGTAGATAACTACGATACGGGAGGGCTTACCATCTGGCCCCAGTGCTGCAATGATACCGCGAGACC
CACGCTCACCGGCTCCAGATTTATCAGCAATAAACCAGCCAGCCGGAAGGGCCGAGCGCAGAAGTGGTCC
TGCAACTTTATCCGCCTCCATCCAGTCTATTAATTGTTGCCGGGAAGCTAGAGTAAGTAGTTCGCCAGTT
AATAGTTTGCGCAACGTTGTTGCCATTGCTACAGGCATCGTGGTGTCACGCTCGTCGTTTGGTATGGCTT
CATTCAGCTCCGGTTCCCAACGATCAAGGCGAGTTACATGATCCCCCATGTTGTGCAAAAAAGCGGTTAG
CTCCTTCGGTCCTCCGATCGTTGTCAGAAGTAAGTTGGCCGCAGTGTTATCACTCATGGTTATGGCAGCA
CTGCATAATTCTCTTACTGTCATGCCATCCGTAAGATGCTTTTCTGTGACTGGTGAGTACTCAACCAAGT
CATTCTGAGAATAGTGTATGCGGCGACCGAGTTGCTCTTGCCCGGCGTCAATACGGGATAATACCGCGCC
ACATAGCAGAACTTTAAAAGTGCTCATCATTGGAAAACGTTCTTCGGGGCGAAAACTCTCAAGGATCTTA
CCGCTGTTGAGATCCAGTTCGATGTAACCCACTCGTGCACCCAACTGATCTTCAGCATCTTTTACTTTCA
CCAGCGTTTCTGGGTGAGCAAAAACAGGAAGGCAAAATGCCGCAAAAAAGGGAATAAGGGCGACACGGAA
ATGTTGAATACTCATACTCTTCCTTTTTCAATATTATTGAAGCATTTATCAGGGTTATTGTCTCATGAGC
GGATACATATTTGAATGTATTTAGAAAAATAAACAAATAGGGGTTCCGCGCACATTTCCCCGAAAAGTGC
CACCTGACGTCTAAGAAACCATTATTATCATGACATTAACCTATAAAAATAGGCGTATCACGAGGCCCTT
TCGTCTCGCGCGTTTCGGTGATGACGGTGAAAACCTCTGACACATGCAGCTCCCGGAGACGGTCACAGCT
TGTCTGTAAGCGGATGCCGGGAGCAGACAAGCCCGTCAGGGCGCGTCAGCGGGTGTTGGCGGGTGTCGGG
GCTGGCTTAACTATGCGGCATCAGAGCAGATTGTACTGAGAGTGCACCATATGCGGTGTGAAATACCGCA
CAGAT
